Addgene plasmid #216219: CROPseq-multi-EBFP2-NLS (pRW1447)
Purpose: (Empty Backbone) Entry vector to clone sgRNA(s) into the CROPseq-multi construct with nuclear-localized EBFP2 expression
Depositing lab: Paul Blainey. Depositing organization: Broad Institute. Publication: CROPseq-multi: a versatile solution for multiplexed perturbation and decoding in pooled CRISPR screens. Walton RT, Qin Y, Blainey PC. bioRxiv [Preprint]. 2024 Mar 17:2024.03.17.585235. doi: 10.1101/2024.03.17.585235. PubMed 38558968.
Backbone
  Vector backbone: CROPseq-puro-v2 (Plasmid #127458)
  Backbone size (bp): 10799
  Modifications to backbone: Lenti promoter changed to CMV
  Vector type: Mammalian Expression, Lentiviral, CRISPR
  Selectable markers: EBFP2
Growth in bacteria
  Bacterial resistance: Ampicillin, 100 μg/mL
  Growth temperature: 30°C
  Growth strain: NEB Stable
  Copy number: High Copy
Gene/Insert
  Cloning method: Restriction Enzyme
  Sequencing primers: 5′ GGGCTAATTCACTCCCAACGAAG
Terms and licenses: Academic/Nonprofit Terms; Industry Terms: Not Available to Industry
Depositor comments: Please visit https://www.biorxiv.org/content/10.1101/2024.03.17.585235v1 for bioRxiv preprint.
How to cite: CROPseq-multi-EBFP2-NLS (pRW1447) was a gift from Paul Blainey (Addgene plasmid # 216219 ; http://n2t.net/addgene:216219 ; RRID:Addgene_216219)
