[The description below was written by a language model from this plasmid's Addgene catalogue record and pLannotate feature annotations shown in this document.]
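Description:
CROPseq-multi-EBFP2-NLS (pRW1447) is an empty lentiviral entry vector for CRISPR screening, derived from CROPseq-puro-v2 and designed to receive one or more sgRNAs by restriction-enzyme cloning. The 10.8 kb plasmid is maintained in E. coli through a high-copy ColE1/pUC-type origin with ampicillin resistance (AmpR); an f1 ori, an SV40 ori and lac/T7/T3 remnants of the cloning backbone are also present. The record notes that the promoter driving the lentiviral genome was changed to CMV, and the annotated CMV enhancer and promoter sit immediately upstream of the truncated 5' LTR, where they drive genomic RNA production in packaging cells. The usual HIV-1 transfer-vector elements follow: Ψ packaging signal with a gag fragment, RRE for Rev-dependent export, and cPPT/CTS.

Within the provirus, the EF-1α core promoter with its intron A drives EBFP2, described in the catalogue entry as nuclear-localized (the NLS itself is not separately annotated), followed by WPRE to boost transcript expression. EBFP2 replaces drug selection as the marker for transduced mammalian cells. Downstream of WPRE, just ahead of the annotated 3' LTR segment, lies an antisense guide cassette: a human U6 promoter, a tRNA and a Cas9 tracrRNA scaffold fragment flanking a region of about 2 kb. Part of that region matches a bacterial deoC1 gene, so it probably serves as a stuffer that is replaced by guides, though the record does not say so. In CROP-seq designs, placing the cassette in the 3' LTR region means it is copied during reverse transcription and is also carried on the Pol II transcript, which allows guide identities to be read out. The tRNA is consistent with processing multiple guides from one transcript. The vector is intended for multiplexed perturbation and decoding in pooled CRISPR screens.
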