Features (pLannotate 1.2.2; 32 found; start..end, strand, type, name):
      1..181     +  LTR            5' LTR (truncated): truncated 5' long terminal repeat (LTR) from HIV-1
    228..353     +  misc_feature   HIV-1 Ψ: packaging signal of human immunodeficiency virus type 1
    337..700     +  CDS            HIV-1 gag (fragment): gag protein from human immunodeficiency virus 1; gag
    846..1079    +  misc_feature   RRE: The Rev response element (RRE) of HIV-1 allows for Rev-dependent mRNA export from the nucleus to the cytoplasm.
   1489..1606    +  misc_feature   cPPT/CTS: central polypurine tract and central termination sequence of HIV-1
   1672..1738    +  CDS            small t antigen (fragment): SV40 (simian virus 40) small t antigen
   1764..1975    +  promoter       EF-1α core promoter: core promoter for human elongation factor EF-1α
   1976..2914    +  intron         EF-1α intron A: intron upstream of the start codon of human EF-1α
   2936..3652    +  CDS            EBFP2: EBFP2 is a basic (constitutively fluorescent) blue fluorescent protein published in 2007, derived from Aequorea victoria. It is reported to be a rapidly-maturing monomer with moderate acid sensitivity.
   3704..4292    +  misc_feature   WPRE: woodchuck hepatitis virus posttranscriptional regulatory element
   4288..4398    +  CDS            nef (fragment): NEF_HV1LA - Experimental evidence at protein level: Swiss-Prot protein existence level 1. Extracellular Nef protein targets CD4(+) T-lymphocytes for apoptosis by interacting with CXCR4 surface receptors. From Human immunodeficiency virus type 1 group M subtype B (isolate Lai) (HIV-1).
   4418..4444    +  CDS            Rev (fragment): human immunodeficiency virus 1 (HIV-1) Rev protein; rev; enhances nuclear export of unspliced and incompletely spliced viral mRNAs
   4454..4520    -  misc_RNA       tracrRNA (fragment): trans-activating CRISPR RNA for the Streptococcus pyogenes CRISPR/Cas9 system
   5565..6224    +  CDS            deoC1: DEOC1_STAAN - Also known as dra. Experimental evidence at protein level: Swiss-Prot protein existence level 1. Catalyzes a reversible aldol reaction between acetaldehyde and D-glyceraldehyde 3-phosphate to generate 2-deoxy-D-ribose 5- phosphate. From Staphylococcus aureus (strain N315).
   6400..6470    -  ncRNA          tRNA: Accession: RF00005 - tRNA
   6481..6721    -  promoter       U6 promoter: RNA polymerase III promoter for human U6 snRNA
   6768..6948    +  LTR            5' LTR (truncated): truncated 5' long terminal repeat (LTR) from HIV-1
   7026..7147    +  polyA_signal   SV40 poly(A) signal: SV40 polyadenylation signal
   7187..7322    +  rep_origin     SV40 ori: SV40 origin of replication
   7343..7361    -  promoter       T7 promoter: promoter for bacteriophage T7 RNA polymerase
   7369..7524    +  CDS            lacZα (fragment): LacZα fragment of β-galactosidase; lacZ fragment
   7529..7957    +  rep_origin     f1 ori (sequence partly withheld): f1 bacteriophage origin of replication; arrow indicates direction of (+) strand synthesis
   8010..8114    +  promoter       AmpR promoter: bla
   8115..8975    +  CDS            AmpR: β-lactamase; bla; confers resistance to ampicillin, carbenicillin, and related antibiotics
   9146..9734    +  rep_origin     ori: high-copy-number ColE1/pMB1/pBR322/pUC origin of replication
   9917..10009   +  CDS            lacI (fragment): lac repressor; lacI; The lac repressor binds to the lac operator to inhibit transcription in E. coli. This inhibition can be relieved by adding lactose or isopropyl-β-D-thiogalactopyranoside (IPTG).
  10022..10043   +  protein_bind   CAP binding site: CAP binding activates transcription in the presence of cAMP. E. coli catabolite activator protein
  10058..10088   +  promoter       lac promoter: promoter for the E. coli lac operon
  10092..10114   +  protein_bind   lac operator (fragment): The lac repressor binds to the lac operator to inhibit transcription in E. coli. This inhibition can be relieved by adding lactose or isopropyl-β-D-thiogalactopyranoside (IPTG). lac repressor encoded by lacI
  10157..10175   +  promoter       T3 promoter: promoter for bacteriophage T3 RNA polymerase
  10203..10582   +  enhancer       CMV enhancer: human cytomegalovirus immediate early enhancer
  10583..10782   +  promoter       CMV promoter: human cytomegalovirus (CMV) immediate early promoter
>Addgene plasmid #216219 | CROPseq-multi-EBFP2-NLS (pRW1447) | addgene full sequence | sequence record 424959 | Addgene NGS Result
GGGTCTCTCTGGTTAGACCAGATCTGAGCCTGGGAGCTCTCTGGCTAACTAGGGAACCCACTGCTTAAGC
CTCAATAAAGCTTGCCTTGAGTGCTTCAAGTAGTGTGTGCCCGTCTGTTGTGTGACTCTGGTAACTAGAG
ATCCCTCAGACCCTTTTAGTCAGTGTGGAAAATCTCTAGCAGTGGCGCCCGAACAGGGACTTGAAAGCGA
AAGGGAAACCAGAGGAGCTCTCTCGACGCAGGACTCGGCTTGCTGAAGCGCGCACGGCAAGAGGCGAGGG
GCGGCGACTGGTGAGTACGCCAAAAATTTTGACTAGCGGAGGCTAGAAGGAGAGAGATGGGTGCGAGAGC
GTCAGTATTAAGCGGGGGAGAATTAGATCGCGATGGGAAAAAATTCGGTTAAGGCCAGGGGGAAAGAAAA
AATATAAATTAAAACATATAGTATGGGCAAGCAGGGAGCTAGAACGATTCGCAGTTAATCCTGGCCTGTT
AGAAACATCAGAAGGCTGTAGACAAATACTGGGACAGCTACAACCATCCCTTCAGACAGGATCAGAAGAA
CTTAGATCATTATATAATACAGTAGCAACCCTCTATTGTGTGCATCAAAGGATAGAGATAAAAGACACCA
AGGAAGCTTTAGACAAGATAGAGGAAGAGCAAAACAAAAGTAAGACCACCGCACAGCAAGCGGCCGCTGA
TCTTCAGACCTGGAGGAGGAGATATGAGGGACAATTGGAGAAGTGAATTATATAAATATAAAGTAGTAAA
AATTGAACCATTAGGAGTAGCACCCACCAAGGCAAAGAGAAGAGTGGTGCAGAGAGAAAAAAGAGCAGTG
GGAATAGGAGCTTTGTTCCTTGGGTTCTTGGGAGCAGCAGGAAGCACTATGGGCGCAGCGTCAATGACGC
TGACGGTACAGGCCAGACAATTATTGTCTGGTATAGTGCAGCAGCAGAACAATTTGCTGAGGGCTATTGA
GGCGCAACAGCATCTGTTGCAACTCACAGTCTGGGGCATCAAGCAGCTCCAGGCAAGAATCCTGGCTGTG
GAAAGATACCTAAAGGATCAACAGCTCCTGGGGATTTGGGGTTGCTCTGGAAAACTCATTTGCACCACTG
CTGTGCCTTGGAATGCTAGTTGGAGTAATAAATCTCTGGAACAGATTTGGAATCACACGACCTGGATGGA
GTGGGACAGAGAAATTAACAATTACACAAGCTTAATACACTCCTTAATTGAAGAATCGCAAAACCAGCAA
GAAAAGAATGAACAAGAATTATTGGAATTAGATAAATGGGCAAGTTTGTGGAATTGGTTTAACATAACAA
ATTGGCTGTGGTATATAAAATTATTCATAATGATAGTAGGAGGCTTGGTAGGTTTAAGAATAGTTTTTGC
TGTACTTTCTATAGTGAATAGAGTTAGGCAGGGATATTCACCATTATCGTTTCAGAATCTTGAGACAAAT
GGCAGTATTCATCCACAATTTTAAAAGAAAAGGGGGGATTGGGGGGTACAGTGCAGGGGAAAGAATAGTA
GACATAATAGCAACAGACATACAAACTAAAGAATTACAAAAACAAATTACAAAAATTCAAAATTTTCGGG
TTTATTACAGGGACAGCAGAGATCCACTTTGGCGCCGGCTCGAGGGGGCCCGGGTGCAAAGATGGATAAA
GTTTTAAACAGAGAGGAATCTTTGCAGCTAATGGACCTTCTAGGTCTTGAAAGGAGTGGGAATTGGCTCC
GGTGCCCGTCAGTGGGCAGAGCGCACATCGCCCACAGTCCCCGAGAAGTTGGGGGGAGGGGTCGGCAATT
GATCCGGTGCCTAGAGAAGGTGGCGCGGGGTAAACTGGGAAAGTGATGTCGTGTACTGGCTCCGCCTTTT
TCCCGAGGGTGGGGGAGAACCGTATATAAGTGCAGTAGTCGCCGTGAACGTTCTTTTTCGCAACGGGTTT
GCCGCCAGAACACAGGTAAGTGCCGTGTGTGGTTCCCGCGGGCCTGGCCTCTTTACGGGTTATGGCCCTT
GCGTGCCTTGAATTACTTCCACCTGGCTGCAGTACGTGATTCTTGATCCCGAGCTTCGGGTTGGAAGTGG
GTGGGAGAGTTCGAGGCCTTGCGCTTAAGGAGCCCCTTCGCCTCGTGCTTGAGTTGAGGCCTGGCCTGGG
CGCTGGGGCCGCCGCGTGCGAATCTGGTGGCACCTTCGCGCCTGTCTCGCTGCTTTCGATAAGTCTCTAG
CCATTTAAAATTTTTGATGACCTGCTGCGACGCTTTTTTTCTGGCAAGATAGTCTTGTAAATGCGGGCCA
AGATCTGCACACTGGTATTTCGGTTTTTGGGGCCGCGGGCGGCGACGGGGCCCGTGCGTCCCAGCGCACA
TGTTCGGCGAGGCGGGGCCTGCGAGCGCGGCCACCGAGAATCGGACGGGGGTAGTCTCAAGCTGGCCGGC
CTGCTCTGGTGCCTGGCCTCGCGCCGCCGTGTATCGCCCCGCCCTGGGCGGCAAGGCTGGCCCGGTCGGC
ACCAGTTGCGTGAGCGGAAAGATGGCCGCTTCCCGGCCCTGCTGCAGGGAGCTCAAAATGGAGGACGCGG
CGCTCGGGAGAGCGGGCGGGTGAGTCACCCACACAAAGGAAAAGGGCCTTTCCGTCCTCAGCCGTCGCTT
CATGTGACTCCACGGAGTACCGGGCGCCGTCCAGGCACCTCGATTAGTTCTCGAGCTTTTGGAGTACGTC
GTCTTTAGGTTGGGGGGAGGGGTTTTATGCGATGGAGTTTCCCCACACTGAGTGGGTGGAGACTGAAGTT
AGGCCAGCTTGGCACTTGATGTAATTCTCCTTGGAATTTGCCCTTTTTGAGTTTGGATCTTGGTTCATTC
TCAAGCCTCAGACAGTGGTTCAAAGTTTTTTTCTTCCATTTCAGGTGTCGTGACGTACGGCCACCATGGT
CAGCAAGGGCGAGGAGCTGTTCACCGGGGTGGTGCCCATCCTGGTCGAGCTGGACGGCGACGTCAACGGC
CACAAGTTCAGCGTCAGGGGCGAGGGCGAGGGCGACGCCACCAACGGCAAGCTCACCCTCAAGTTCATCT
GCACCACCGGCAAGCTGCCCGTGCCCTGGCCCACCCTCGTCACCACCCTCAGCCACGGCGTGCAGTGCTT
CGCCCGCTACCCCGACCACCTCAAGCAGCACGACTTCTTCAAGTCCGCAATGCCCGAAGGCTACGTCCAG
GAGCGCACCATCTTCTTCAAGGACGACGGCACCTACAAGACCCGCGCCGAGGTCAAGTTCGAGGGCGACA
CCCTGGTCAACCGCATCGAGCTCAAGGGCGTCGACTTCAAGGAGGACGGCAACATCCTGGGGCACAAGCT
GGAGTACAACTTCAACAGCCACAACATCTATATTATGGCCGTCAAGCAGAAGAACGGCATCAAGGTCAAC
TTCAAGATCCGCCACAACGTGGAGGACGGCAGCGTGCAGCTCGCCGACCACTACCAGCAGAACACCCCCA
TCGGCGACGGCCCCGTGCTGCTGCCCGACAGCCACTACCTCAGCACCCAGTCCGTGCTCAGCAAAGACCC
CAACGAGAAGCGCGATCATATGGTCCTGCTGGAGTTCCGCACCGCCGCCGGGATCACTCTCGGTATGGAC
GAGCTCTACAAGTCTGGTGGTTCTCCCAAGAAGAAGAGGAAAGTCTAAACGCGTTAAGTCGACAATCAAC
CTCTGGATTACAAAATTTGTGAAAGATTGACTGGTATTCTTAACTATGTTGCTCCTTTTACGCTATGTGG
ATACGCTGCTTTAATGCCTTTGTATCATGCTATTGCTTCCCGTATGGCTTTCATTTTCTCCTCCTTGTAT
AAATCCTGGTTGCTGTCTCTTTATGAGGAGTTGTGGCCCGTTGTCAGGCAACGTGGCGTGGTGTGCACTG
TGTTTGCTGACGCAACCCCCACTGGTTGGGGCATTGCCACCACCTGTCAGCTCCTTTCCGGGACTTTCGC
TTTCCCCCTCCCTATTGCCACGGCGGAACTCATCGCCGCCTGCCTTGCCCGCTGCTGGACAGGGGCTCGG
CTGTTGGGCACTGACAATTCCGTGGTGTTGTCGGGGAAATCATCGTCCTTTCCTTGGCTGCTCGCCTGTG
TTGCCACCTGGATTCTGCGCGGGACGTCCTTCTGCTACGTCCCTTCGGCCCTCAATCCAGCGGACCTTCC
TTCCCGCGGCCTGCTGCCGGCTCTGCGGCCTCTTCCGCGTGTTCGCCTTCGCCCTCAGACGAGTCGGATC
TCCCTTTGGGCCGCCTCCCCGCGTCGACTTTAAGACCAATGACTTACAAGGCAGCTGTAGATCTTAGCCA
CTTTTTAAAAGAAAAGGGGGGACTGGAAGGGCTAATTCACTCCCAACGAAGAGAAGATTTCACCATTATC
GTTTCAGACCCACCTCCCAACCCCGAGGGGACCCAGAAAAAAAGCACCGACTCGGTGCCACTTTTTCAAG
TTGATAACGGACTAGCCTTATTTCAACTTGCTATGCTGTTAGAGACGTACAAAAAAGAGCAAGAAGCTAA
AAAAGATTTAAAAATTATTTTTAGCGCAGTTAATGGAACAGGAACTAAATTTACCCCAAAAATATTACGT
GAATCAGGATATAACGTTATTGAGGTTGAAGAGCATGCATTTGAAGATGAAACATTTAAAAATGTTGTAA
ATCCAAATCCAGAATTTGATCCTGCATGAAAAATACCGCTTGAATATGGTATTAAACATGATGCAGATAT
TATTATTATGAATGACCCAGATGCTGACAGATTTGGAATGGCAATAAAACATGATGGTCATTTTGTAAGA
TTAGATGGAAATCAAACAGGACCAATTTTAATTGATTGAAAATTATCAAATCTAAAACGCTTAAATAGCA
TTCCAAAAAATCCGGCTCTATATTCAAGTTTTGTAACAAGTGATTTGGGTGATAGAATCGCTCATGAAAA
ATATGGAGTTAATATTGTAAAAACTTTAACTGGATTTAAATGAATGGGTAGAGAAATTGCTAAAGAAGAA
GATAACGGATTAAATTTTGTTTTTGCTTATGAAGAAAGTTATGGATATGTAATTGATGACTCAGCTAGAG
ATAAAGATGGAATACAAGCTTCTATATTAATAGCAGAGGCTGCTTGATTTTATAAAAAACAAAATAAAAC
ATTAGTAGACTATTTAGAAGATTTATTTAAAGAAATGGGTGCATATTATACTTTCACTTTAAACTTGAAT
TTTAAACCAGAAGAAAAGAAATTAAAAATTGAACCATTAATGAAATCATTGAGAGCAACACCCTTAACTC
AAATTGCTGGACTTAAAGTTGTTAATGTTGAAGACTACATCGATGGAATGTATAATATGCCAGGACAAGA
CTTACTAAAATTTTATTTAGAAGATAAGTCATGATTTGCTGTTCGCCCAAGTGGAACTGAACCTAAACTA
AAAATTTATTTTATAGGTGTTGGTGAATCTGTTCAAAACGCTAAAGTTAAAGTAGACGAAATTATTAAAG
AATTAAAATTAAAAATGAATATATAGGAGAAAAAATGAAACTAAACAAATATATAGATCACACATTATTA
AAACAAGATGCTACGAAAGCTGAAATTAAACAATTATGTGATGAAGCAATTGAATTTGATTTTGCAACAG
TTTGTGTTAATTCATATTGAACAAGCTATTGTAAAGAATTATTAAAAGGCACAAATGTAGGAATAACAAA
TGTTGTAGGTTTTCCTCTAGGTGCATGCACAACAGCTACAAAAGCATTCGAAGTTTCTGAAGCAATTAAA
GATGGTGCAACAGAAATTGATATGGTATTAAATATTGGTGCATTAAAAGACAAAAATTATGAATTAGTTT
TAGAAGACATGAAAGCTGTAAAAAAAGCAGCTGGATCACATGTTGTTAAATGTATTATGGAAAATTGTTT
ATTAACAAAAGAAGAAATCATGAAAGCTTGTGAAATAGCTGTTGAAGCTGGATTAGAATTTGTTAAAACA
TCAACAGGATTTTCAAAATCAGGTGCAACATTTGAAGATGTTAAACTAATGAAGTCAGTTGTTAAAGACA
ATGCTTTAGTTAAAGCAGCTGGTGGAGTTAGAACATTTGAAGATGCTCAAAAAATGATTGAAGCAGGAGC
TGACCGCTTAGGAACAAGTGGTGGAGTAGCTATTATTAAAGGTGAAGAAAACAACGCGAGTTACTAAAAC
TAGCGTTTTTTTATTTTGCTCATTTTTATTAAAAGTTTGCAAAAAGGAACATAAAAATTCTAATTATTGA
TACTAAAGTTATTAAAAAGAAGATTTTGGTTGATTTTATAAAGGTCATAGAATATAATATTTTAGCATGT
GTATTTTGTGTGCTCATTTACAACCGTCTCTGCATTGGCCGGGAATCGAACCCGGGCCTCCCGCGTGGCA
GGCGAGAATTCTACCACTGAACCACCAATGCCGGTGTTTCGTCCTTTCCACAAGATATATAAAGCCAAGA
AATCGAAATACTTTCAAGTTACGGTAAGCATATGATAGTCCATTTTAAAACATAATTTTAAAACTGCAAA
CTACCCAAGAAATTATTACTTTCTACGTCACGTATTTTGTACTAATATCTTTGTGTTTACAGTCAAATTA
ATTCTAATTATCTCTCTAACAGCCTTGTATCGTATATGCAAATATGAAGGAATCATGGGAAATAGGCCCT
CAAGCTTGGCGTAACTAGATCTTGAGACACTGCTTTTTGCTTGTACTGGGTCTCTCTGGTTAGACCAGAT
CTGAGCCTGGGAGCTCTCTGGCTAACTAGGGAACCCACTGCTTAAGCCTCAATAAAGCTTGCCTTGAGTG
CTTCAAGTAGTGTGTGCCCGTCTGTTGTGTGACTCTGGTAACTAGAGATCCCTCAGACCCTTTTAGTCAG
TGTGGAAAATCTCTAGCAGTACGTATAGTAGTTCATGTCATCTTATTATTCAGTATTTATAACTTGCAAA
GAAATGAATATCAGAGAGTGAGAGGAACTTGTTTATTGCAGCTTATAATGGTTACAAATAAAGCAATAGC
ATCACAAATTTCACAAATAAAGCATTTTTTTCACTGCATTCTAGTTGTGGTTTGTCCAAACTCATCAATG
TATCTTATCATGTCTGGCTCTAGCTATCCCGCCCCTAACTCCGCCCATCCCGCCCCTAACTCCGCCCAGT
TCCGCCCATTCTCCGCCCCATGGCTGACTAATTTTTTTTATTTATGCAGAGGCCGAGGCCGCCTCGGCCT
CTGAGCTATTCCAGAAGTAGTGAGGAGGCTTTTTTGGAGGCCTAGGGACGTACCCAATTCGCCCTATAGT
GAGTCGTATTACGCGCGCTCACTGGCCGTCGTTTTACAACGTCGTGACTGGGAAAACCCTGGCGTTACCC
AACTTAATCGCCTTGCAGCACATCCCCCTTTCGCCAGCTGGCGTAATAGCGAAGAGGCCCGCACCGATCG
CCCTTCCCAACAGTTGCGCAGCCTGAATGGCGAATGGG
[124 nt withheld, positions 7529-7652]
C
[91 nt withheld, positions 7654-7744]
A
[49 nt withheld, positions 7746-7794]
CCTTTGACGTTGGAGTCCACGTTCTTT
[37 nt withheld, positions 7822-7858]
ACCCTATCTCGGTCTATTCTTTTGATTTATAAGGGATTTTGCCGATTTCGGCCTATTGGTTAAAAAATGA
GCTGATTTAACAAAAATTTAACGCGAATTTTAACAAAATATTAACGCTTACAATTTAGGTGGCACTTTTC
GGGGAAATGTGCGCGGAACCCCTATTTGTTTATTTTTCTAAATACATTCAAATATGTATCCGCTCATGAG
ACAATAACCCTGATAAATGCTTCAATAATATTGAAAAAGGAAGAGTATGAGTATTCAACATTTCCGTGTC
GCCCTTATTCCCTTTTTTGCGGCATTTTGCCTTCCTGTTTTTGCTCACCCAGAAACGCTGGTGAAAGTAA
AAGATGCTGAAGATCAGTTGGGTGCACGAGTGGGTTACATCGAACTGGATCTCAACAGCGGTAAGATCCT
TGAGAGTTTTCGCCCCGAAGAACGTTTTCCAATGATGAGCACTTTTAAAGTTCTGCTATGTGGCGCGGTA
TTATCCCGTATTGACGCCGGGCAAGAGCAACTCGGTCGCCGCATACACTATTCTCAGAATGACTTGGTTG
AGTACTCACCAGTCACAGAAAAGCATCTTACGGATGGCATGACAGTAAGAGAATTATGCAGTGCTGCCAT
AACCATGAGTGATAACACTGCGGCCAACTTACTTCTGACAACGATCGGAGGACCGAAGGAGCTAACCGCT
TTTTTGCACAACATGGGGGATCATGTAACTCGCCTTGATCGTTGGGAACCGGAGCTGAATGAAGCCATAC
CAAACGACGAGCGTGACACCACGATGCCTGTAGCAATGGCAACAACGTTGCGCAAACTATTAACTGGCGA
ACTACTTACTCTAGCTTCCCGGCAACAATTAATAGACTGGATGGAGGCGGATAAAGTTGCAGGACCACTT
CTGCGCTCGGCCCTTCCGGCTGGCTGGTTTATTGCTGATAAATCTGGAGCCGGTGAGCGTGGGTCTCGCG
GTATCATTGCAGCACTGGGGCCAGATGGTAAGCCCTCCCGTATCGTAGTTATCTACACGACGGGGAGTCA
GGCAACTATGGATGAACGAAATAGACAGATCGCTGAGATAGGTGCCTCACTGATTAAGCATTGGTAACTG
TCAGACCAAGTTTACTCATATATACTTTAGATTGATTTAAAACTTCATTTTTAATTTAAAAGGATCTAGG
TGAAGATCCTTTTTGATAATCTCATGACCAAAATCCCTTAACGTGAGTTTTCGTTCCACTGAGCGTCAGA
CCCCGTAGAAAAGATCAAAGGATCTTCTTGAGATCCTTTTTTTCTGCGCGTAATCTGCTGCTTGCAAACA
AAAAAACCACCGCTACCAGCGGTGGTTTGTTTGCCGGATCAAGAGCTACCAACTCTTTTTCCGAAGGTAA
CTGGCTTCAGCAGAGCGCAGATACCAAATACTGTTCTTCTAGTGTAGCCGTAGTTAGGCCACCACTTCAA
GAACTCTGTAGCACCGCCTACATACCTCGCTCTGCTAATCCTGTTACCAGTGGCTGCTGCCAGTGGCGAT
AAGTCGTGTCTTACCGGGTTGGACTCAAGACGATAGTTACCGGATAAGGCGCAGCGGTCGGGCTGAACGG
GGGGTTCGTGCACACAGCCCAGCTTGGAGCGAACGACCTACACCGAACTGAGATACCTACAGCGTGAGCT
ATGAGAAAGCGCCACGCTTCCCGAAGGGAGAAAGGCGGACAGGTATCCGGTAAGCGGCAGGGTCGGAACA
GGAGAGCGCACGAGGGAGCTTCCAGGGGGAAACGCCTGGTATCTTTATAGTCCTGTCGGGTTTCGCCACC
TCTGACTTGAGCGTCGATTTTTGTGATGCTCGTCAGGGGGGCGGAGCCTATGGAAAAACGCCAGCAACGC
GGCCTTTTTACGGTTCCTGGCCTTTTGCTGGCCTTTTGCTCACATGTTCTTTCCTGCGTTATCCCCTGAT
TCTGTGGATAACCGTATTACCGCCTTTGAGTGAGCTGATACCGCTCGCCGCAGCCGAACGACCGAGCGCA
GCGAGTCAGTGAGCGAGGAAGCGGAAGAGCGCCCAATACGCAAACCGCCTCTCCCCGCGCGTTGGCCGAT
TCATTAATGCAGCTGGCACGACAGGTTTCCCGACTGGAAAGCGGGCAGTGAGCGCAACGCAATTAATGTG
AGTTAGCTCACTCATTAGGCACCCCAGGCTTTACACTTTATGCTTCCGGCTCGTATGTTGTGTGGAATTG
TGAGCGGATAACAATTTCACACAGGAAACAGCTATGACCATGATTACGCCAAGCGCGCAATTAACCCTCA
CTAAAGGGAACAAAAGCTGGAGCTGCAAGCTTAAGACATTGATTATTGACTAGTTATTAATAGTAATCAA
TTACGGGGTCATTAGTTCATAGCCCATATATGGAGTTCCGCGTTACATAACTTACGGTAAATGGCCCGCC
TGGCTGACCGCCCAACGACCCCCGCCCATTGACGTCAATAATGACGTATGTTCCCATAGTAACGCCAATA
GGGACTTTCCATTGACGTCAATGGGTGGAGTATTTACGGTAAACTGCCCACTTGGCAGTACATCAAGTGT
ATCATATGCCAAGTACGCCCCCTATTGACGTCAATGACGGTAAATGGCCCGCCTGGCATTATGCCCAGTA
CATGACCTTATGGGACTTTCCTACTTGGCAGTACATCTACGTATTAGTCATCGCTATTACCATGGTGATG
CGGTTTTGGCAGTACATCAATGGGCGTGGATAGCGGTTTGACTCACGGGGATTTCCAAGTCTCCACCCCA
TTGACGTCAATGGGAGTTTGTTTTGGCACCAAAATCAACGGGACTTTCCAAAATGTCGTAACAACTCCGC
CCCATTGACGCAAATGGGCGGTAGGCGTGTACGGTGGGAGGTCTATATAAGCAGCGCGTTTTGCCTGTAC
T
